>Addgene plasmid #39138 | RGS10 | depositor partial sequence | sequence record 49189 | RGS10 sequence 496 bps
ATGCACCATCATCATCATCATTCTTCTGGTGTAGATCTGGGTACCGAGAACCTGTACTTCCAATCCATGC
AGAGCCTCAAGAGCACAGCCAAATGGGCGGCATCCCTGGAGAATCTGCTGGAAGACCCAGAAGGCGTGAA
AAGATTTAGGGAATTTTTAAAAAAGGAATTCAGTGAAGAAAATGTTTTGTTTTGGCTAGCATGTGAAGAT
TTTAAGAAAATGCAAGATAAGACGCAGATGCAGGAAAAGGCAAAGGAGATCTACATGACCTTTCTGTCCA
GCAAGGCCTCATCACAGGTCAACGTGGAGGGGCAGTCTCGGCTCAACGAGAAGATCCTGGAAGAACCGCA
CCCTCTGATGTTCCAGAAACTCCAGGACCAGATCTTTAATCTCATGAAGTACGACAGCTACAGCCGCTTC
TTAAAGTCTGACTTGTTTTTAAAACACAAGCGAACCGAGGAAGAGGAAGAAGATTTGTGACAGTAAAGGT
GGATAC
