>Addgene plasmid #39138 | RGS10 | addgene partial sequence | sequence record 52484 | T7_term
GCTTGGTAGCAGCCGGATCTCAGTGGTGGTGGTGGTGGTGCTCGAGTGCGGCCGCAAGCTTGTCGACGGA
GCTCGAATTCGGATCCGTATCCACCTTTACTGTCACAAATCTTCTTCCTCTTCCTCGGTTCGCTTGTGTT
TTAAAAACAAGTCAGACTTTAAGAAGCGGCTGTAGCTGTCGTACTTCATGAGATTAAAGATCTGGTCCTG
GAGTTTCTGGAACATCAGAGGGTGCGGTTCTTCCAGGATCTTCTCGTTGAGCCGAGACTGCCCCTCCACG
TTGACCTGTGATGAGGCCTTGCTGGACAGAAAGGTCATGTAGATCTCCTTTGCCTTTTCCTGCATCTGCG
TCTTATCTTGCATTTTCTTAAAATCTTCACATGCTAGCCAAAACAAAACATTTTCTTCACTGAATTCCTT
TTTTAAAAATTCCCTAAATCTTTTCACGCCTTCTGGGTCTTCCAGCAGATTCTCCAGGGATGCCGCCCAT
TTGGCTGTGCTCTTGAGGCTCTGCATGGATTGGAAGTACAGGTTCTCGGTACCCAGATCTACACCAGAAG
AATGATGATGATGATGGTGCATATGTATATCTCCTTCTTAAAGTTAAACAAAATTATTTCTAGAGGGGAA
TTGTTATCCGCTCACAATTCCCCTATAGTGAGTCGTATTAATTTCGCGGGATCGAGATCGATCTCGATCC
TCTACGCCGGACGCATCGTGGCCGGCATCACCGGCGCCACAGGTGCGGTTGCTGGCGCCTATATCGCCGA
CATCACCGATGGGGAAGATCGGGCTCGCCACTTCGGGCTCATGAGCGCTTGTTTCGGCGTGGGTATGGTG
GCAGGCCCCGTGGCCGGGGGACTGTTGGGCGCCATCTCCTTGCATGCACCATTCCCTTGCGGCGGGCGGT
GCTCAACGGGCCTCAACCT
