>Addgene plasmid #39138 | RGS10 | addgene partial sequence | sequence record 52485 | T7 5'-TAATACGACTCACTATAGGG-3'
CTCTGAATATTTTGTTTACTTTAAGAAGGAGATATACATATGCACCATCATCATCATCATTCTTCTGGTG
TAGATCTGGGTACCGAGAACCTGTACTTCCAATCCATGCAGAGCCTCAAGAGCACAGCCAAATGGGCGGC
ATCCCTGGAGAATCTGCTGGAAGACCCAGAAGGCGTGAAAAGATTTAGGGAATTTTTAAAAAAGGAATTC
AGTGAAGAAAATGTTTTGTTTTGGCTAGCATGTGAAGATTTTAAGAAAATGCAAGATAAGACGCAGATGC
AGGAAAAGGCAAAGGAGATCTACATGACCTTTCTGTCCAGCAAGGCCTCATCACAGGTCAACGTGGAGGG
GCAGTCTCGGCTCAACGAGAAGATCCTGGAAGAACCGCACCCTCTGATGTTCCAGAAACTCCAGGACCAG
ATCTTTAATCTCATGAAGTACGACAGCTACAGCCGCTTCTTAAAGTCTGACTTGTTTTTAAAACACAAGC
GAACCGAGGAAGAGGAAGAAGATTTGTGACAGTAAAGGTGGATACGGATCCGAATTCGAGCTCCGTCGAC
AAGCTTGCGGCCGCACTCGAGCACCACCACCACCACCACTGAGATCCGGCTGCTAACAAAGCCCGAAAGG
AAGCTGAGTTGGCTGCTGCCACCGCTGAGCAATAACTAGCATAACCCCTTGGGGCCTCTAAACGGGTCTT
GAGGGGTTTTTTGCTGAAAGGAGGAACTATATCCGGATTGGCGAATGGG
[124 nt withheld, positions 750-873]
CGCCGGCTTTCCCCGTCAAGCTCTAA
