[The description below was written by a language model from this plasmid's Addgene catalogue record.]
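Description:
RGS10 is a bacterial expression plasmid built on the pLIC-SGC1 backbone from the SGC, a vector designed for ligation-independent cloning of protein-coding fragments for recombinant production in E. coli. It is maintained under ampicillin selection and is recorded as a low-copy plasmid. The record does not name the origin of replication or explicitly state the promoter. However, the listed sequencing primers (T7 forward and T7 terminator reverse) indicate that the insert sits between T7 promoter and terminator elements, which would imply expression in a host supplying T7 RNA polymerase.

The payload is a roughly 496 bp fragment of human RGS10, regulator of G-protein signalling 10 (isoform b), inserted by ligation-independent cloning. RGS proteins accelerate GTP hydrolysis by G-protein alpha subunits and so dampen G-protein-coupled receptor signalling. The insert is fused at its N terminus to a His tag followed by a TEV protease recognition site. This arrangement allows capture of the protein by immobilised metal affinity chromatography and then removal of the tag by TEV cleavage to leave near-native protein.

The stated purpose is bacterial expression for structure determination, and the entry is associated with a deposited PDB structure. The record cautions that the insert may not be the full open reading frame, which is consistent with a construct trimmed to a domain boundary suited to structural work. Users needing full-length RGS10 should check the construct boundaries. No feature table was provided, so details of the element layout beyond these catalogue fields cannot be confirmed.
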