Addgene plasmid #39138: RGS10
Purpose: Bacterial expression for structure determination; may not be full ORF
Depositing lab: Nicola Burgess-Brown. Depositing organization: University of Oxford.
Backbone
  Vector backbone: pLIC-SGC1
  Backbone manufacturer: SGC
  Vector type: Bacterial Expression
Growth in bacteria
  Bacterial resistance: Ampicillin, 100 μg/mL
  Growth temperature: 37°C
  Growth strain: Mach1
  Copy number: Low Copy
Gene/Insert
  Gene/Insert name: RGS10 (alt names: regulator of G-protein signalling 10 [isoform b]; PDB:2I59)
  Species: H. sapiens (human)
  Insert size (bp): 496
  GenBank ID: regulator of G-protein signalling 10 [isoform b]
  Entrez Gene: RGS10
  Tag / fusion protein: His Tev (N terminal on insert)
  Cloning method: Ligation Independent Cloning
  Sequencing primers: 5′ T7; 3′ T7-term
Terms and licenses: Academic/Nonprofit Terms; Industry Terms: Not Available to Industry
How to cite: RGS10 was a gift from Nicola Burgess-Brown (Addgene plasmid # 39138 ; http://n2t.net/addgene:39138 ; RRID:Addgene_39138)
